>Addgene plasmid #112387 | pZBTB17-donor | depositor full sequence | sequence record 211778 | Full Sequence
GGTACCGAGCTCGAATTCACTGCCGTCGTTTTACAACGTCGTGACTGGGAAAACCCTGGCGTTACCCAAC
TTAATCGCCTTGCAGCACATCCCCCTTTCGCCAGCTGGCGTAATAGCGAAGAGGCCCGCACCGATCGCCC
TTCCCAACAGTTGCGCAGCCTGAATGGCGAATGGCGCCTGATGCGGTATTTTCTCCTTACGCATCTGTGC
GGTATTTCACACCGCATATGGTGCACTCTCAGTACAATCTGCTCTGATGCCGCATAGTTAAGCCAGCCCC
GACACCCGCCAACACCCGCTGACGCGCCCTGACGGGCTTGTCTGCTCCCGGCATCCGCTTACAGACAAGC
TGTGACCGTCTCCGGGAGCTGCATGTGTCAGAGGTTTTCACCGTCATCACCGAAACGCGCGAGACGAAAG
GGCCTCGTGATACGCCTATTTTTATAGGTTAATGTCATGATAATAATGGTTTCTTAGACGTCAGGTGGCA
CTTTTCGGGGAAATGTGCGCGGAACCCCTATTTGTTTATTTTTCTAAATACATTCAAATATGTATCCGCT
CATGAGACAATAACCCTGATAAATGCTTCAATAATATTGAAAAAGGAAGAGTATGAGTATTCAACATTTC
CGTGTCGCCCTTATTCCCTTTTTTGCGGCATTTTGCCTTCCTGTTTTTGCTCACCCAGAAACGCTGGTGA
AAGTAAAAGATGCTGAAGATCAGTTGGGTGCACGAGTGGGTTACATCGAACTGGATCTCAACAGCGGTAA
GATCCTTGAGAGTTTTCGCCCCGAAGAACGTTTTCCAATGATGAGCACTTTTAAAGTTCTGCTATGTGGC
GCGGTATTATCCCGTATTGACGCCGGGCAAGAGCAACTCGGTCGCCGCATACACTATTCTCAGAATGACT
TGGTTGAGTACTCACCAGTCACAGAAAAGCATCTTACGGATGGCATGACAGTAAGAGAATTATGCAGTGC
TGCCATAACCATGAGTGATAACACTGCGGCCAACTTACTTCTGACAACGATCGGAGGACCGAAGGAGCTA
ACCGCTTTTTTGCACAACATGGGGGATCATGTAACTCGCCTTGATCGTTGGGAACCGGAGCTGAATGAAG
CCATACCAAACGACGAGCGTGACACCACGATGCCTGTAGCAATGGCAACAACGTTGCGCAAACTATTAAC
TGGCGAACTACTTACTCTAGCTTCCCGGCAACAATTAATAGACTGGATGGAGGCGGATAAAGTTGCAGGA
CCACTTCTGCGCTCGGCCCTTCCGGCTGGCTGGTTTATTGCTGATAAATCTGGAGCCGGTGAGCGTGGGT
CTCGCGGTATCATTGCAGCACTGGGGCCAGATGGTAAGCCCTCCCGTATCGTAGTTATCTACACGACGGG
GAGTCAGGCAACTATGGATGAACGAAATAGACAGATCGCTGAGATAGGTGCCTCACTGATTAAGCATTGG
TAACTGTCAGACCAAGTTTACTCATATATACTTTAGATTGATTTAAAACTTCATTTTTAATTTAAAAGGA
TCTAGGTGAAGATCCTTTTTGATAATCTCATGACCAAAATCCCTTAACGTGAGTTTTCGTTCCACTGAGC
GTCAGACCCCGTAGAAAAGATCAAAGGATCTTCTTGAGATCCTTTTTTTCTGCGCGTAATCTGCTGCTTG
CAAACAAAAAAACCACCGCTACCAGCGGTGGTTTGTTTGCCGGATCAAGAGCTACCAACTCTTTTTCCGA
AGGTAACTGGCTTCAGCAGAGCGCAGATACCAAATACTGTCCTTCTAGTGTAGCCGTAGTTAGGCCACCA
CTTCAAGAACTCTGTAGCACCGCCTACATACCTCGCTCTGCTAATCCTGTTACCAGTGGCTGCTGCCAGT
GGCGATAAGTCGTGTCTTACCGGGTTGGACTCAAGACGATAGTTACCGGATAAGGCGCAGCGGTCGGGCT
GAACGGGGGGTTCGTGCACACAGCCCAGCTTGGAGCGAACGACCTACACCGAACTGAGATACCTACAGCG
TGAGCTATGAGAAAGCGCCACGCTTCCCGAAGGGAGAAAGGCGGACAGGTATCCGGTAAGCGGCAGGGTC
GGAACAGGAGAGCGCACGAGGGAGCTTCCAGGGGGAAACGCCTGGTATCTTTATAGTCCTGTCGGGTTTC
GCCACCTCTGACTTGAGCGTCGATTTTTGTGATGCTCGTCAGGGGGGCGGAGCCTATGGAAAAACGCCAG
CAACGCGGCCTTTTTACGGTTCCTGGCCTTTTGCTGGCCTTTTGCTCACATGTTCTTTCCTGCGTTATCC
CCTGATTCTGTGGATAACCGTATTACCGCCTTTGAGTGAGCTGATACCGCTCGCCGCAGCCGAACGACCG
AGCGCAGCGAGTCAGTGAGCGAGGAAGCGGAAGAGCGCCCAATACGCAAACCGCCTCTCCCCGCGCGTTG
GCCGATTCATTAATGCAGCTGGCACGACAGGTTTCCCGACTGGAAAGCGGGCAGTGAGCGCAACGCAATT
AATGTGAGTTAGCTCACTCATTAGGCACCCCAGGCTTTACACTTTATGCTTCCGGCTCGTATGTTGTGTG
GAATTGTGAGCGGATAACAATTTCACACAGGAAACAGCTATGACCATGATTACGCCAAGCTTCCTTACCT
GTGTGATAAGTGTGGGCGTGGCTTCAACCGGGTAGACAACCTGCGCTCCCACGTGAAGACCGTGCACCAG
GGCAAGGCAGGCATCAAGATCCTGGAGCCCGAGGAGGGCAGTGAGGTCAGCGTGGTCACTGTGGATGACA
TGGTCACGCTGGCTACCGAGGCACTGGCAGCGACAGCCGTCACTCAGCTCACAGGTGCGGGCTGTGGGCA
GCAGAGGGAAGTCACAGGCAGCTTGCTGCCAGGGTGGCGATGATGGGGCAGTGCCCGTGCCTTCACCTTA
GGCCCTGCGACTCTGCCCGCAGTGGTGCCGGTGGGAGCTGCAGTGACAGCCGATGAGACGGAAGTCCTGA
AGGCCGAGATCAGCAAAGCTGTGAAGCAAGTGCAGGAAGAAGGTGAGGGGGGCCACCCGGGTGTGAATGT
GGGCAGAGCCCGGGGTCCTTCCCACTCTGACTGCTGCCCCACCTCCACAGACCCCAACACTCACATCCTC
TACGCCTGTGACTCCTGTGGGGACAAGTTTCTGGATGCCAACAGCCTGGCTCAGCATGTGCGAATCCACA
CAGCCCAGGCACTGGTCATGTTCCAGACAGACGCGGACTTCTATCAGCAGTATGGGCCAGGTGGCACGTG
GCCTGCCGGGCAGGTGCTGCAGGCTGGGGAGCTGGTCTTCCGCCCTCGCGACGGGGCTGAGGGCCAGCCC
GCACTGGCAGAGACCTCCCCTACAGCTCCTGAATGTCCCCCGCCTGCCGAGGGGATTCCAACTACTGCAA
GCGAGAATCTTTATTTTCAGGGCGCCGCCAAATTCAAAGAAACCGCTGCTGCTAAATTCGAACGCCAGCA
CATGGACAGCGGAGGTGGAGGTTCGAGCGGTCCCTCGGGTTCGTCGAGCCTGGAAGTTCTGTTCCAGGGG
CCCCTGTCGTCGAGCGGTCCCTCGGGTTCGATGGTGAGCAAAGGCGAGGAGCTGTTCACCGGGGTGGTGC
CCATCCTGGTCGAGCTGGACGGCGACGTAAACGGCCACAAGTTCAGCGTGTCCGGCGAGGGCGAGGGCGA
TGCCACCTACGGCAAGCTGACCCTGAAGTTCATCTGCACCACCGGCAAGCTGCCCGTGCCCTGGCCCACC
CTCGTGACCACCCTGACCTACGGCGTGCAGTGCTTCAGCCGCTACCCCGACCACATGAAGCAGCACGACT
TCTTCAAGTCCGCCATGCCCGAAGGCTACGTCCAGGAGCGCACCATCTTCTTCAAGGACGACGGCAACTA
CAAGACCCGCGCCGAGGTGAAGTTCGAGGGCGACACCCTGGTGAACCGCATCGAGCTGAAGGGCATCGAC
TTCAAGGAGGACGGCAACATCCTGGGGCACAAGCTGGAGTACAACTACAACAGCCACAACGTCTATATCA
TGGCCGACAAGCAGAAGAACGGCATCAAGGTGAACTTCAAGATCCGCCACAACATCGAGGACGGCAGCGT
GCAGCTCGCCGACCACTACCAGCAGAACACCCCCATCGGCGACGGCCCCGTGCTGCTGCCCGACAACCAC
TACCTGAGCACCCAGTCCGCCCTGAGCAAAGACCCCAACGAGAAGCGCGATCACATGGTCCTTAAGGAGT
TCGTGACCGCCGCCGGGATCACTCTCGGCATGGACGAGCTGTACAAGTAATGATCTAGAGTCGAGTTAAT
TAAGAATTCCGCCCCCCCCCCTCTCCCTCCCCCCCCCTAACGTTACTGGCCGAAGCCGCTTGGAATAAGG
CCGGTGTGCGTTTGTCTATATGTTATTTTCCACCATATTGCCGTCTTTTGGCAATGTGAGGGCCCGGAAA
CCTGGCCCTGTCTTCTTGACGAGCATTCCTAGGGGTCTTTCCCCTCTCGCCAAAGGAATGCAGGGTCTGT
TGAATGTCGTGAAGGAAGCAGTTCCTCTGGAAGCTTCTTGAAGACAAACAACGTCTGTAGCGACCCTTTG
CAGGCAGCGGAACCCCCCACCTGGCGACAGGTGCCTCTGCGGCCAAAAGCCACGTGTATAAGATACACCT
GCAAAGGCGGCACAACCCCAGTGCCACGTTGTGAGTTGGATAGTTGTGGAAAGAGTCAAATGGCTCTCCT
CAAGCGTATTCAACAAGGGGCTGAAGGATGCCCAGAAGGTACCCCATTGTATGGGATCTGATCTGGGGCC
TCGGTGCACATGCTTTACATGTGTTTAGTCGAGGTTAAAAAAACGTCTAGGCCCCCCGAACCACGGGGAC
GTGGTTTTCCTTTGAAAAACACGATGATAATATGGCCACAACCTGTTACATTGCACAAGATAAAAATATA
TCATCACGAACAGTAAAACTGTCTGCTTACATAAACAGTAATACAAGGGGTGTTATGGGATCGGCCATTG
AACAAGATGGATTGCACGCAGGTTCTCCGGCCGCTTGGGTGGAGAGGCTATTCGGCTATGACTGGGCACA
ACAGACAATCGGCTGCTCTGATGCCGCCGTGTTCCGGCTGTCAGCGCAGGGGCGCCCGGTTCTTTTTGTC
AAGACCGACCTGTCCGGTGCCCTGAATGAACTGCAGGACGAGGCAGCGCGGCTATCGTGGCTGGCCACGA
CGGGCGTTCCTTGCGCAGCTGTGCTCGACGTTGTCACTGAAGCGGGAAGGGACTGGCTGCTATTGGGCGA
AGTGCCGGGGCAGGATCTCCTGTCATCTCACCTTGCTCCTGCCGAGAAAGTATCCATCATGGCTGATGCA
ATGCGGCGGCTGCATACGCTTGATCCGGCTACCTGCCCATTCGACCACCAAGCGAAACATCGCATCGAGC
GAGCACGTACTCGGATGGAAGCCGGTCTTGTCGATCAGGATGATCTGGACGAAGAGCATCAGGGGCTCGC
GCCAGCCGAACTGTTCGCCAGGCTCAAGGCGCGCATGCCCGACGGCGAGGATCTCGTCGTGACCCATGGC
GATGCCTGCTTGCCGAATATCATGGTGGAAAATGGCCGCTTTTCTGGATTCATCGACTGTGGCCGGCTGG
GTGTGGCGGACCGCTATCAGGACATAGCGTTGGCTACCCGTGATATTGCTGAAGAGCTTGGCGGCGAATG
GGCTGACCGCTTCCTCGTGCTTTACGGTATCGCCGCTCCCGATTCGCAGCGCATCGCCTTCTATCGCCTT
CTTGACGAGTTCTTCTGAGCTGGCGGCCCTTCTGACTGTTTATTTAAGGATGGATGGCACCCTGGAACCG
GGAAGGGTGGCCTGTTCCCTAGAGAGAATAAATTGGATTATTTTCTAATGCTGCCTATAGGTCCCTGTGG
GGTGGGTGGGGAGCTGGCAGCTACAACTGATGCCACAGAAAGGCTGTACCACCCAGGAACCAGCCTTCCT
GGGAAGGTCAGCCCGTCCCTCTTGCTGAATGCGACTAGAATCAGAGCCAGGCTGGCTGCTTTGCCCCAAG
TTGAGGAGTGGGCAGTACACTCAGGCTGGAGAGACCTCGGCACCACGTGCCCCATGCCCTCATCCCATCT
TGTTTGGAGGCTTCTCACCTGTTCATCTTTAGGGCCTGGCCTCCCCTCGCCCCACAGCTATGACCCTGCT
CCCCCTCGGCCCAGGTTGGGGAGAGGTTGGGAAGTTGGGGAAGGGACCAGCAGGGGCGGCCACCAACTGC
TTACCAGGGTACAGGCAACCCAGAGCGAGCCTGGCTCACAGGCCACTGCTGCCAGGCCTGGCTCAGGGGT
CCTTCCAGCCAGAGTGGCAAGGTAGGCCAAGGAGAGTGCCAGGCCCAGGCCACTGCCCTGGCTCTGATGG
GCCTAAGGGAGCAGATGGAAGCCACACTTGCTTCAGGGTTACCTGGCCCGAGGACTAAGGCCAAGCCGGT
GCCATCATCTTTTGGGAAGGTTCAAAAGATGGCATCTCTGCCACCAGGCTGGGGGCCCAGAGGGACAGGA
AGGAGCAGCCAGGGGCTTTGATGGGGAGGTAGGGAGCTGGTGGAACAGCTTTCTCACTCCTGTCAGC
Features (pLannotate 1.2.2; 17 found; start..end, strand, type, name):
      1..18      -  misc_feature   MCS (fragment): pUC18/19 multiple cloning site
     22..171     +  CDS            lacZα (fragment): LacZα fragment of β-galactosidase; lacZ fragment
    177..276     -  misc_feature   bom (fragment): basis of mobility region from pBR322
    378..413     -  CDS            rop (fragment): Rop protein, which maintains plasmids at low copy number; rop
    508..612     +  promoter       AmpR promoter: bla
    613..1473    +  CDS            AmpR: β-lactamase; bla; confers resistance to ampicillin, carbenicillin, and related antibiotics
   1644..2232    +  rep_origin     ori: high-copy-number ColE1/pMB1/pBR322/pUC origin of replication
   2415..2507    +  CDS            lacI (fragment): lac repressor; lacI; The lac repressor binds to the lac operator to inhibit transcription in E. coli. This inhibition can be relieved by adding lactose or isopropyl-β-D-thiogalactopyranoside (IPTG).
   2520..2541    +  protein_bind   CAP binding site: CAP binding activates transcription in the presence of cAMP. E. coli catabolite activator protein
   2556..2586    +  promoter       lac promoter: promoter for the E. coli lac operon
   2594..2610    +  protein_bind   lac operator: The lac repressor binds to the lac operator to inhibit transcription in E. coli. This inhibition can be relieved by adding lactose or isopropyl-β-D-thiogalactopyranoside (IPTG). lac repressor encoded by lacI
   2713..3411    +  CDS            ZBTB17 (fragment): ZBT17_HUMAN - Also known as MIZ1, ZNF151, ZNF60. Experimental evidence at protein level: Swiss-Prot protein existence level 1. Transcription factor that can function as an activator or repressor depending on its binding partners, and by targeting negative regulators of cell cycle progression. Plays a critical role in early lymphocyte development, where it is essential to prevent apoptosis in lymphoid precursors, allowing them to survive in response to IL7 and undergo proper lineage commitment. Has been shown to bind to the promoters of adenovirus major late protein and cyclin D1 and activate t
   3432..3452    +  CDS            capTEV™ (fragment): composite tag for in vivo biotinylation, TEV protease cleavage, and 6xHis tagging
   3466..3510    +  CDS            S-Tag: affinity and epitope tag derived from pancreatic ribonuclease A
   3601..4320    +  CDS            EGFP: the original enhanced GFP (Yang et al., 1996) mammalian codon-optimized
   4358..4943    +  misc_feature   IRES2: internal ribosome entry site (IRES) of the encephalomyocarditis virus (EMCV)
   5025..5828    +  CDS            NeoR/KanR: aminoglycoside phosphotransferase from Tn5; aph(3')-II (or nptII); confers resistance to neomycin, kanamycin, and G418 (Geneticin®)
