>Addgene plasmid #112387 | pZBTB17-donor | addgene full sequence | sequence record 229851 | Addgene NGS Result
GGTACCGAGCTCGAATTCACTGCCGTCGTTTTACAACGTCGTGACTGGGAAAACCCTGGCGTTACCCAAC
TTAATCGCCTTGCAGCACATCCCCCTTTCGCCAGCTGGCGTAATAGCGAAGAGGCCCGCACCGATCGCCC
TTCCCAACAGTTGCGCAGCCTGAATGGCGAATGGCGCCTGATGCGGTATTTTCTCCTTACGCATCTGTGC
GGTATTTCACACCGCATATGGTGCACTCTCAGTACAATCTGCTCTGATGCCGCATAGTTAAGCCAGCCCC
GACACCCGCCAACACCCGCTGACGCGCCCTGACGGGCTTGTCTGCTCCCGGCATCCGCTTACAGACAAGC
TGTGACCGTCTCCGGGAGCTGCATGTGTCAGAGGTTTTCACCGTCATCACCGAAACGCGCGAGACGAAAG
GGCCTCGTGATACGCCTATTTTTATAGGTTAATGTCATGATAATAATGGTTTCTTAGACGTCAGGTGGCA
CTTTTCGGGGAAATGTGCGCGGAACCCCTATTTGTTTATTTTTCTAAATACATTCAAATATGTATCCGCT
CATGAGACAATAACCCTGATAAATGCTTCAATAATATTGAAAAAGGAAGAGTATGAGTATTCAACATTTC
CGTGTCGCCCTTATTCCCTTTTTTGCGGCATTTTGCCTTCCTGTTTTTGCTCACCCAGAAACGCTGGTGA
AAGTAAAAGATGCTGAAGATCAGTTGGGTGCACGAGTGGGTTACATCGAACTGGATCTCAACAGCGGTAA
GATCCTTGAGAGTTTTCGCCCCGAAGAACGTTTTCCAATGATGAGCACTTTTAAAGTTCTGCTATGTGGC
GCGGTATTATCCCGTATTGACGCCGGGCAAGAGCAACTCGGTCGCCGCATACACTATTCTCAGAATGACT
TGGTTGAGTACTCACCAGTCACAGAAAAGCATCTTACGGATGGCATGACAGTAAGAGAATTATGCAGTGC
TGCCATAACCATGAGTGATAACACTGCGGCCAACTTACTTCTGACAACGATCGGAGGACCGAAGGAGCTA
ACCGCTTTTTTGCACAACATGGGGGATCATGTAACTCGCCTTGATCGTTGGGAACCGGAGCTGAATGAAG
CCATACCAAACGACGAGCGTGACACCACGATGCCTGTAGCAATGGCAACAACGTTGCGCAAACTATTAAC
TGGCGAACTACTTACTCTAGCTTCCCGGCAACAATTAATAGACTGGATGGAGGCGGATAAAGTTGCAGGA
CCACTTCTGCGCTCGGCCCTTCCGGCTGGCTGGTTTATTGCTGATAAATCTGGAGCCGGTGAGCGTGGGT
CTCGCGGTATCATTGCAGCACTGGGGCCAGATGGTAAGCCCTCCCGTATCGTAGTTATCTACACGACGGG
GAGTCAGGCAACTATGGATGAACGAAATAGACAGATCGCTGAGATAGGTGCCTCACTGATTAAGCATTGG
TAACTGTCAGACCAAGTTTACTCATATATACTTTAGATTGATTTAAAACTTCATTTTTAATTTAAAAGGA
TCTAGGTGAAGATCCTTTTTGATAATCTCATGACCAAAATCCCTTAACGTGAGTTTTCGTTCCACTGAGC
GTCAGACCCCGTAGAAAAGATCAAAGGATCTTCTTGAGATCCTTTTTTTCTGCGCGTAATCTGCTGCTTG
CAAACAAAAAAACCACCGCTACCAGCGGTGGTTTGTTTGCCGGATCAAGAGCTACCAACTCTTTTTCCGA
AGGTAACTGGCTTCAGCAGAGCGCAGATACCAAATACTGTTCTTCTAGTGTAGCCGTAGTTAGGCCACCA
CTTCAAGAACTCTGTAGCACCGCCTACATACCTCGCTCTGCTAATCCTGTTACCAGTGGCTGCTGCCAGT
GGCGATAAGTCGTGTCTTACCGGGTTGGACTCAAGACGATAGTTACCGGATAAGGCGCAGCGGTCGGGCT
GAACGGGGGGTTCGTGCACACAGCCCAGCTTGGAGCGAACGACCTACACCGAACTGAGATACCTACAGCG
TGAGCTATGAGAAAGCGCCACGCTTCCCGAAGGGAGAAAGGCGGACAGGTATCCGGTAAGCGGCAGGGTC
GGAACAGGAGAGCGCACGAGGGAGCTTCCAGGGGGAAACGCCTGGTATCTTTATAGTCCTGTCGGGTTTC
GCCACCTCTGACTTGAGCGTCGATTTTTGTGATGCTCGTCAGGGGGGCGGAGCCTATGGAAAAACGCCAG
CAACGCGGCCTTTTTACGGTTCCTGGCCTTTTGCTGGCCTTTTGCTCACATGTTCTTTCCTGCGTTATCC
CCTGATTCTGTGGATAACCGTATTACCGCCTTTGAGTGAGCTGATACCGCTCGCCGCAGCCGAACGACCG
AGCGCAGCGAGTCAGTGAGCGAGGAAGCGGAAGAGCGCCCAATACGCAAACCGCCTCTCCCCGCGCGTTG
GCCGATTCATTAATGCAGCTGGCACGACAGGTTTCCCGACTGGAAAGCGGGCAGTGAGCGCAACGCAATT
AATGTGAGTTAGCTCACTCATTAGGCACCCCAGGCTTTACACTTTATGCTTCCGGCTCGTATGTTGTGTG
GAATTGTGAGCGGATAACAATTTCACACAGGAAACAGCTATGACCATGATTACGCCAAGCTTCCTTACCT
GTGTGATAAGTGTGGGCGTGGCTTCAACCGGGTAGACAACCTGCGCTCCCACGTGAAGACCGTGCACCAG
GGCAAGGCAGGCATCAAGATCCTGGAGCCCGAGGAGGGCAGTGAGGTCAGCGTGGTCACTGTGGATGACA
TGGTCACGCTGGCTACCGAGGCACTGGCAGCGACAGCCGTCACTCAGCTCACAGGTGCGGGCTGTGGGCA
GCAGAGGGAAGTCACAGGCAGCTTGCTGCCAGGGTGGCGATGATGGGGCAGTGCCCGTGCCTTCACCTTA
GGCCCTGCGACTCTGCCCGCAGTGGTGCCGGTGGGAGCTGCAGTGACAGCCGATGAGACGGAAGTCCTGA
AGGCCGAGATCAGCAAAGCTGTGAAGCAAGTGCAGGAAGAAGGTGAGGGGGGCCACCCGGGTGTGAATGT
GGGCAGAGCCCGGGGTCCTTCCCACTCTGACTGCTGCCCCACCTCCACAGACCCCAACACTCACATCCTC
TACGCCTGTGACTCCTGTGGGGACAAGTTTCTGGATGCCAACAGCCTGGCTCAGCATGTGCGAATCCACA
CAGCCCAGGCACTGGTCATGTTCCAGACAGACGCGGACTTCTATCAGCAGTATGGGCCAGGTGGCACGTG
GCCTGCCGGGCAGGTGCTGCAGGCTGGGGAGCTGGTCTTCCGCCCTCGCGACGGGGCTGAGGGCCAGCCC
GCACTGGCAGAGACCTCCCCTACAGCTCCTGAATGTCCCCCGCCTGCCGAGGGGATTCCAACTACTGCAA
GCGAGAATCTTTATTTTCAGGGCGCCGCCAAATTCAAAGAAACCGCTGCTGCTAAATTCGAACGCCAGCA
CATGGACAGCGGAGGTGGAGGTTCGAGCGGTCCCTCGGGTTCGTCGAGCCTGGAAGTTCTGTTCCAGGGG
CCCCTGTCGTCGAGCGGTCCCTCGGGTTCGATGGTGAGCAAAGGCGAGGAGCTGTTCACCGGGGTGGTGC
CCATCCTGGTCGAGCTGGACGGCGACGTAAACGGCCACAAGTTCAGCGTGTCCGGCGAGGGCGAGGGCGA
TGCCACCTACGGCAAGCTGACCCTGAAGTTCATCTGCACCACCGGCAAGCTGCCCGTGCCCTGGCCCACC
CTCGTGACCACCCTGACCTACGGCGTGCAGTGCTTCAGCCGCTACCCCGACCACATGAAGCAGCACGACT
TCTTCAAGTCCGCCATGCCCGAAGGCTACGTCCAGGAGCGCACCATCTTCTTCAAGGACGACGGCAACTA
CAAGACCCGCGCCGAGGTGAAGTTCGAGGGCGACACCCTGGTGAACCGCATCGAGCTGAAGGGCATCGAC
TTCAAGGAGGACGGCAACATCCTGGGGCACAAGCTGGAGTACAACTACAACAGCCACAACGTCTATATCA
TGGCCGACAAGCAGAAGAACGGCATCAAGGTGAACTTCAAGATCCGCCACAACATCGAGGACGGCAGCGT
GCAGCTCGCCGACCACTACCAGCAGAACACCCCCATCGGCGACGGCCCCGTGCTGCTGCCCGACAACCAC
TACCTGAGCACCCAGTCCGCCCTGAGCAAAGACCCCAACGAGAAGCGCGATCACATGGTCCTTAAGGAGT
TCGTGACCGCCGCCGGGATCACTCTCGGCATGGACGAGCTGTACAAGTAATGATCTAGAGTCGAGTTAAT
TAAGAATTCCGCCCCCCCCCCTCTCCCTCCCCCCCCCTAACGTTACTGGCCGAAGCCGCTTGGAATAAGG
CCGGTGTGCGTTTGTCTATATGTTATTTTCCACCATATTGCCGTCTTTTGGCAATGTGAGGGCCCGGAAA
CCTGGCCCTGTCTTCTTGACGAGCATTCCTAGGGGTCTTTCCCCTCTCGCCAAAGGAATGCAGGGTCTGT
TGAATGTCGTGAAGGAAGCAGTTCCTCTGGAAGCTTCTTGAAGACAAACAACGTCTGTAGCGACCCTTTG
CAGGCAGCGGAACCCCCCACCTGGCGACAGGTGCCTCTGCGGCCAAAAGCCACGTGTATAAGATACACCT
GCAAAGGCGGCACAACCCCAGTGCCACGTTGTGAGTTGGATAGTTGTGGAAAGAGTCAAATGGCTCTCCT
CAAGCGTATTCAACAAGGGGCTGAAGGATGCCCAGAAGGTACCCCATTGTATGGGATCTGATCTGGGGCC
TCGGTGCACATGCTTTACATGTGTTTAGTCGAGGTTAAAAAAACGTCTAGGCCCCCCGAACCACGGGGAC
GTGGTTTTCCTTTGAAAAACACGATGATAATATGGCCACAACCTGTTACATTGCACAAGATAAAAATATA
TCATCACGAACAGTAAAACTGTCTGCTTACATAAACAGTAATACAAGGGGTGTTATGGGATCGGCCATTG
AACAAGATGGATTGCACGCAGGTTCTCCGGCCGCTTGGGTGGAGAGGCTATTCGGCTATGACTGGGCACA
ACAGACAATCGGCTGCTCTGATGCCGCCGTGTTCCGGCTGTCAGCGCAGGGGCGCCCGGTTCTTTTTGTC
AAGACCGACCTGTCCGGTGCCCTGAATGAACTGCAGGACGAGGCAGCGCGGCTATCGTGGCTGGCCACGA
CGGGCGTTCCTTGCGCAGCTGTGCTCGACGTTGTCACTGAAGCGGGAAGGGACTGGCTGCTATTGGGCGA
AGTGCCGGGGCAGGATCTCCTGTCATCTCACCTTGCTCCTGCCGAGAAAGTATCCATCATGGCTGATGCA
ATGCGGCGGCTGCATACGCTTGATCCGGCTACCTGCCCATTCGACCACCAAGCGAAACATCGCATCGAGC
GAGCACGTACTCGGATGGAAGCCGGTCTTGTCGATCAGGATGATCTGGACGAAGAGCATCAGGGGCTCGC
GCCAGCCGAACTGTTCGCCAGGCTCAAGGCGCGCATGCCCGACGGCGAGGATCTCGTCGTGACCCATGGC
GATGCCTGCTTGCCGAATATCATGGTGGAAAATGGCCGCTTTTCTGGATTCATCGACTGTGGCCGGCTGG
GTGTGGCGGACCGCTATCAGGACATAGCGTTGGCTACCCGTGATATTGCTGAAGAGCTTGGCGGCGAATG
GGCTGACCGCTTCCTCGTGCTTTACGGTATCGCCGCTCCCGATTCGCAGCGCATCGCCTTCTATCGCCTT
CTTGACGAGTTCTTCTGAGCTGGCGGCCCTTCTGACTGTTTATTTAAGGATGGATGGCACCCTGGAACCG
GGAAGGGTGGCCTGTTCCCTAGAGAGAATAAATTGGATTATTTTCTAATGCTGCCTATAGGTCCCTGTGG
GGTGGGTGGGGAGCTGGCAGCTACAACTGATGCCACAGAAAGGCTGTACCACCCAGGAACCAGCCTTCCT
GGGAAGGTCAGCCCGTCCCTCTTGCTGAATGCGACTAGAATCAGAGCCAGGCTGGCTGCTTTGCCCCAAG
TTGAGGAGTGGGCAGTACACTCAGGCTGGAGAGACCTCGGCACCACGTGCCCCATGCCCTCATCCCATCT
TGTTTGGAGGCTTCTCACCTGTTCATCTTTAGGGCCTGGCCTCCCCTCGCCCCACAGCTATGACCCTGCT
CCCCCTCGGCCCAGGTTGGGGAGAGGTTGGGAAGTTGGGGAAGGGACCAGCAGGGGCGGCCACCAACTGC
TTACCAGGGTACAGGCAACCCAGAGCGAGCCTGGCTCACAGGCCACTGCTGCCAGGCCTGGCTCAGGGGT
CCTTCCAGCCAGAGTGGCAAGGTAGGCCAAGGAGAGTGCCAGGCCCAGGCCACTGCCCTGGCTCTGATGG
GCCTAAGGGAGCAGATGGAAGCCACACTTGCTTCAGGGTTACCTGGCCCGAGGACTAAGGCCAAGCCGGT
GCCATCATCTTTTGGGAAGGTTCAAAAGATGGCATCTCTGCCACCAGGCTGGGGGCCCAGAGGGACAGGA
AGGAGCAGCCAGGGGCTTTGATGGGGAGGTAGGGAGCTGGTGGAACAGCTTTCTCACTCCTGTCAGC
Features (pLannotate 1.2.2; 17 found; start..end, strand, type, name):
      1..18      -  misc_feature   MCS (fragment): pUC18/19 multiple cloning site
     22..171     +  CDS            lacZα (fragment): LacZα fragment of β-galactosidase; lacZ fragment
    177..276     -  misc_feature   bom (fragment): basis of mobility region from pBR322
    378..413     -  CDS            rop (fragment): Rop protein, which maintains plasmids at low copy number; rop
    508..612     +  promoter       AmpR promoter: bla
    613..1473    +  CDS            AmpR: β-lactamase; bla; confers resistance to ampicillin, carbenicillin, and related antibiotics
   1644..2232    +  rep_origin     ori: high-copy-number ColE1/pMB1/pBR322/pUC origin of replication
   2415..2507    +  CDS            lacI (fragment): lac repressor; lacI; The lac repressor binds to the lac operator to inhibit transcription in E. coli. This inhibition can be relieved by adding lactose or isopropyl-β-D-thiogalactopyranoside (IPTG).
   2520..2541    +  protein_bind   CAP binding site: CAP binding activates transcription in the presence of cAMP. E. coli catabolite activator protein
   2556..2586    +  promoter       lac promoter: promoter for the E. coli lac operon
   2594..2610    +  protein_bind   lac operator: The lac repressor binds to the lac operator to inhibit transcription in E. coli. This inhibition can be relieved by adding lactose or isopropyl-β-D-thiogalactopyranoside (IPTG). lac repressor encoded by lacI
   2713..3411    +  CDS            ZBTB17 (fragment): ZBT17_HUMAN - Also known as MIZ1, ZNF151, ZNF60. Experimental evidence at protein level: Swiss-Prot protein existence level 1. Transcription factor that can function as an activator or repressor depending on its binding partners, and by targeting negative regulators of cell cycle progression. Plays a critical role in early lymphocyte development, where it is essential to prevent apoptosis in lymphoid precursors, allowing them to survive in response to IL7 and undergo proper lineage commitment. Has been shown to bind to the promoters of adenovirus major late protein and cyclin D1 and activate t
   3432..3452    +  CDS            capTEV™ (fragment): composite tag for in vivo biotinylation, TEV protease cleavage, and 6xHis tagging
   3466..3510    +  CDS            S-Tag: affinity and epitope tag derived from pancreatic ribonuclease A
   3601..4320    +  CDS            EGFP: the original enhanced GFP (Yang et al., 1996) mammalian codon-optimized
   4358..4943    +  misc_feature   IRES2: internal ribosome entry site (IRES) of the encephalomyocarditis virus (EMCV)
   5025..5828    +  CDS            NeoR/KanR: aminoglycoside phosphotransferase from Tn5; aph(3')-II (or nptII); confers resistance to neomycin, kanamycin, and G418 (Geneticin®)
