[The description below was written by a language model from this plasmid's Addgene catalogue record and pLannotate feature annotations shown in this document.]
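Description:
pZBTB17-donor is a homology-directed repair donor plasmid built on the pUC19 backbone, intended for CRISPR-mediated knock-in of a GFP tag at the endogenous human ZBTB17 (MIZ-1) transcription factor locus. It propagates in E. coli from the high-copy ColE1/pUC origin and is selected with ampicillin through the bla gene and its promoter. Remnants of the pUC19 lac region (CAP site, lac promoter and operator, lacZα and multiple cloning site fragments) flank the insert, which was assembled by Gibson cloning.

The insert consists of ZBTB17 homology arms, amplified from K562 or lymphoblastoid cell line DNA, surrounding an EGFP-IRES-Neo cassette. The annotation shows a fragment of ZBTB17 coding sequence in the upstream arm, followed in the same orientation by a short match to a composite TEV/His-type tag, an S-Tag, and then EGFP. This layout suggests a C-terminal fusion of the tag module to the native protein, although the record does not state the tagged terminus outright. Downstream, an EMCV IRES drives translation of the Tn5 neomycin phosphotransferase from the same transcript. No mammalian promoter is annotated, so expression of both the fusion and the resistance marker would be expected to depend on correct integration under the endogenous ZBTB17 promoter, allowing G418 enrichment of edited cells. The downstream homology arm is not annotated but presumably occupies the unlabelled sequence after NeoR.

The depositor notes it is to be used together with the companion guide plasmid pZBTB17.1.0-gDNA, which targets the cut at the locus. Cells expressing GFP-tagged ZBTB17 at endogenous levels would suit applications that detect or capture the factor through its tag, though the record names no specific assay.
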