Addgene plasmid #112387: pZBTB17-donor
Purpose: CRISPR donor plasmid to tag human transcription factor ZBTB17 with GFP
Depositing lab: Kevin White. Depositing organization: University of Chicago.
Backbone
  Vector backbone: pUC19
  Vector type: CRISPR
Growth in bacteria
  Bacterial resistance: Ampicillin, 100 μg/mL
  Growth temperature: 37°C
  Growth strain: DH5alpha
  Copy number: High Copy
Gene/Insert
  Gene/Insert name: ZBTB17 homology arms flanking EGFP-IRES-Neo cassette
  Species: H. sapiens (human)
  Entrez Gene: ZBTB17 (a.k.a. MIZ-1, ZNF151, ZNF60, pHZ-67)
  Cloning method: Gibson Cloning
  Sequencing primers: 5′ M13pUC-fwd; 3′ M13pUC-rev
Terms and licenses: Academic/Nonprofit Terms; Industry Terms: Not Available to Industry
Depositor comments: Cloning source: K562 or LCL. Use with plasmid pZBTB17.1.0-gDNA.
How to cite: pZBTB17-donor was a gift from Kevin White (Addgene plasmid # 112387 ; http://n2t.net/addgene:112387 ; RRID:Addgene_112387)
